>Addgene plasmid #124308 | pYPQ150-x3.7 | depositor full sequence | sequence record 237783 | pYPQ150-x3.7 sequence 7390 bps
CTCCTCTGGACCAGCCAGGACAGAAATGCCTCGACTTCGCTGCTACCCAAGGTTGCCGGGTGACGCACAC
CGTGGAAACGGATGAAGGCACGAACCCAGTGGACATAAGCCTGTTCGGTTCGTAAGCTGTAATGCAAGTA
GCGTATGCGCTCACGCAACTGGTCCAGAACCTTGACCGAACGCAGCGGTGGTAACGGCGCAGTGGCGGTT
TTCATGGCTTGTTATGACTGTTTTTTTGGGGTACAGTCTATGCCTCGGGCATCCAAGCAGCAAGCGCGTT
ACGCCGTGGGTCGATGTTTGATGTTATGGAGCAGCAACGATGTTACGCAGCAGGGCAGTCGCCCTAAAAC
AAAGTTAAACATCATGAGGGAAGCGGTGATCGCCGAAGTATCGACTCAACTATCAGAGGTAGTTGGCGTC
ATCGAGCGCCATCTCGAACCGACGTTGCTGGCCGTACATTTGTACGGCTCCGCAGTGGATGGCGGCCTGA
AGCCACACAGTGATATTGATTTGCTGGTTACGGTGACCGTAAGGCTTGATGAAACAACGCGGCGAGCTTT
GATCAACGACCTTTTGGAAACTTCGGCTTCCCCTGGAGAGAGCGAGATTCTCCGCGCTGTAGAAGTCACC
ATTGTTGTGCACGACGACATCATTCCGTGGCGTTATCCAGCTAAGCGCGAACTGCAATTTGGAGAATGGC
AGCGCAATGACATTCTTGCAGGTATCTTCGAGCCAGCCACGATCGACATTGATCTGGCTATCTTGCTGAC
AAAAGCAAGAGAACATAGCGTTGCCTTGGTAGGTCCAGCGGCGGAGGAACTCTTTGATCCGGTTCCTGAA
CAGGATCTATTTGAGGCGCTAAATGAAACCTTAACGCTATGGAACTCGCCGCCCGACTGGGCTGGCGATG
AGCGAAATGTAGTGCTTACGTTGTCCCGCATTTGGTACAGCGCAGTAACCGGCAAAATCGCGCCGAAGGA
TGTCGCTGCCGACTGGGCAATGGAGCGCCTGCCGGCCCAGTATCAGCCCGTCATACTTGAAGCTAGACAG
GCTTATCTTGGACAAGAAGAAGATCGCTTGGCCTCGCGCGCAGATCAGTTGGAAGAATTTGTCCACTACG
TGAAAGGCGAGATCACCAAGGTAGTCGGCAAATAACCCTCGAGCCACCCATGACCAAAATCCCTTAACGT
GAGTTACGCGTCGTTCCACTGAGCGTCAGACCCCGTAGAAAAGATCAAAGGATCTTCTTGAGATCCTTTT
TTTCTGCGCGTAATCTGCTGCTTGCAAACAAAAAAACCACCGCTACCAGCGGTGGTTTGTTTGCCGGATC
AAGAGCTACCAACTCTTTTTCCGAAGGTAACTGGCTTCAGCAGAGCGCAGATACCAAATACTGTCCTTCT
AGTGTAGCCGTAGTTAGGCCACCACTTCAAGAACTCTGTAGCACCGCCTACATACCTCGCTCTGCTAATC
CTGTTACCAGTGGCTGCTGCCAGTGGCGATAAGTCGTGTCTTACCGGGTTGGACTCAAGACGATAGTTAC
CGGATAAGGCGCAGCGGTCGGGCTGAACGGGGGGTTCGTGCACACAGCCCAGCTTGGAGCGAACGACCTA
CACCGAACTGAGATACCTACAGCGTGAGCTATGAGAAAGCGCCACGCTTCCCGAAGGGAGAAAGGCGGAC
AGGTATCCGGTAAGCGGCAGGGTCGGAACAGGAGAGCGCACGAGGGAGCTTCCAGGGGGAAACGCCTGGT
ATCTTTATAGTCCTGTCGGGTTTCGCCACCTCTGACTTGAGCGTCGATTTTTGTGATGCTCGTCAGGGGG
GCGGAGCCTATGGAAAAACGCCAGCAACGCGGCCTTTTTACGGTTCCTGGCCTTTTGCTGGCCTTTTGCT
CACATGTTCTTTCCTGCGTTATCCCCTGATTCTGTGGATAACCGTATTACCGCCTTTGAGTGAGCTGATA
CCGCTCGCCGCAGCCGAACGACCGAGCGCAGCGAGTCAGTGAGCGAGGAAGCGGAAGAGCGCCCAATACG
CAAACCGCCTCTCCCCGCGCGTTGGCCGATTCATTAATGCAGCTGGCACGACAGGTTTCCCGACTGGAAA
GCGGGCAGTGAGCGCAACGCAATTAATACGCGTACCGCGAGCCAGGAAGAGTTTGTAGAAACGCAAAAAG
GCCATCCGTCAGGATGGCCTTCTGCTTAGTTTGATGCCTGGCAGTTTATGGCGGGCGTCCTGCCCGCCAC
CCTCCGGGCCGTTGCTTCACAACGTTCAAATCCGCTCCCGGCGGATTTGTCCTACTCAGGAGAGCGTTCA
CCGACAAACAACAGATAAAACGAAAGGCCCAGTCTTCCGACTGAGCCTTTCGTTTTATTTGATGCCTGGC
AGTTCCCTACTCTCGCGTTAACGCTTGCATGGATGTTTTCCCAGTCACGACGTTGTAAAACGACGGCCAG
TCTTAAGCTCGGGCCCCAAATAATGATTTTATTTTGACTGATAGTGACCTGTTCGTTGCAACAAATTGAT
GAGCAATGCTTTTTTATAATGCCAACTTTGTACAAAAAAGCAGGCTCCGAATTCGCCCTTCACCATGGAT
TACAAGGATGATGATGATAAGGATTACAAGGATGATGATGATAAGATGGCTCCAAAGAAGAAGAGAAAGG
TTGGAATCCACGGAGTTCCAGCTGCTGATAAGAAGTACTCTATCGGACTTGACATCGGAACCAACTCTGT
TGGATGGGCTGTTATCACCGATGAGTACAAGGTTCCATCTAAGAAGTTCAAGGTTCTTGGAAACACCGAT
AGACACTCTATCAAGAAGAACCTTATCGGTGCTCTTCTTTTCGATTCTGGAGAGACCGCTGAGGCTACCA
GATTGAAGAGAACCGCTAGAAGAAGATACACCAGAAGAAAGAACAGAATCTGCTACCTTCAGGAAATCTT
CTCTAACGAGATGGCTAAGGTTGATGATTCTTTCTTCCACAGACTTGAGGAGTCTTTCCTTGTTGAGGAG
GATAAGAAGCACGAGAGACACCCAATCTTCGGAAACATCGTTGATGAGGTTGCTTACCACGAGAAGTACC
CAACCATCTACCACCTTAGAAAGAAGTTGGTTGATTCTACCGATAAGGCTGATCTTAGACTTATCTACCT
TGCTCTTGCTCACATGATCAAGTTCAGAGGACACTTCCTTATCGAGGGAGACCTTAACCCAGATAACTCT
GATGTTGATAAGTTGTTCATCCAGCTTGTTCAGACCTACAACCAGCTTTTCGAGGAGAACCCAATCAACG
CTTCTGGAGTTGATGCTAAGGCTATCCTTTCTGCTAGACTTTCTAAGTCTCGTAGACTTGAGAACCTTAT
CGCTCAGCTTCCAGGAGAGAAGAAGAACGGACTTTTCGGAAACCTTATCGCTCTTTCTCTTGGACTTACC
CCAAACTTCAAGTCTAACTTCGATCTTGCTGAGGATACCAAGTTGCAGCTTTCTAAGGATACCTACGATG
ATGATCTTGATAACCTTCTTGCTCAGATCGGAGATCAGTACGCTGATCTTTTCCTTGCTGCTAAGAACCT
TTCTGATGCTATCCTTCTTTCTGACATCCTTAGAGTTAACACCGAGATCACCAAGGCTCCACTTTCTGCT
TCTATGATCAAGCTCTACGATGAGCACCACCAGGATCTTACCCTTTTGAAGGCTCTTGTTAGACAGCAGC
TTCCAGAGAAGTACAAGGAAATCTTCTTCGATCAGTCTAAGAACGGATACGCTGGATACATCGATGGAGG
AGCTTCTCAGGAGGAGTTCTACAAGTTCATCAAGCCAATCCTTGAGAAGATGGATGGAACCGAGGAGCTT
CTTGTTAAGTTGAACAGAGAGGATCTTCTTAGAAAGCAGAGAACCTTCGATAACGGAATCATCCCACACC
AGATCCACCTTGGAGAGCTTCACGCTATCCTTCGTAGACAGGAGGATTTCTACCCATTCTTGAAGGATAA
CAGAGAGAAGATCGAGAAGATCCTTACCTTCAGAATCCCATACTACGTTGGACCACTTGCTAGAGGAAAC
TCTCGTTTCGCTTGGATGACCAGAAAGTCTGAGGAGACCATCACCCCTTGGAACTTCGAGAAGGTTGTTG
ATAAGGGAGCTTCTGCTCAGTCTTTCATCGAGAGAATGACCAACTTCGATAAGAACCTTCCAAACGAGAA
GGTTCTTCCAAAGCACTCTCTTCTTTACGAGTACTTCACCGTTTACAACGAGCTTACCAAGGTTAAGTAC
GTTACCGAGGGAATGAGAAAGCCAGCTTTCCTTTCTGGAGACCAGAAGAAGGCTATCGTTGATCTTCTTT
TCAAGACCAACAGAAAGGTTACCGTTAAGCAGTTGAAGGAGGATTACTTCAAGAAGATCGAGTGCTTCGA
TTCTGTTGAAATCTCTGGAGTTGAGGATAGATTCAACGCTTCTCTTGGAACCTACCACGATCTTTTGAAG
ATCATCAAAGATAAGGACTTCCTTGATAACGAAGAGAACGAGGATATCCTCGAGGACATCGTTCTTACCT
TGACCCTTTTCGAGGATAGAGAGATGATCGAGGAGAGACTCAAGACCTACGCTCACCTTTTCGATGATAA
GGTTATGAAGCAGTTGAAGAGAAGAAGATACACCGGATGGGGTAGACTTTCTCGTAAGTTGATCAACGGA
ATCAGAGATAAGCAGTCTGGAAAGACCATCCTTGATTTCTTGAAGTCTGATGGATTCGCTAACAGAAACT
TCATCCAGCTTATCCACGATGATTCTCTTACCTTCAAGGAGGACATCCAGAAGGCTCAGGTTTCTGGACA
GGGAGATTCTCTTCACGAGCACATCGCTAACCTTGCTGGATCTCCAGCTATCAAGAAGGGAATCCTTCAG
ACCGTTAAGGTTGTTGATGAGCTTGTTAAGGTTATGGGTAGACACAAGCCAGAGAACATCGTTATCGAGA
TGGCTAGAGAGAACCAGACCACCCAGAAGGGACAGAAGAACTCTCGTGAGAGAATGAAGAGAATCGAGGA
GGGAATCAAGGAGCTTGGATCTCAAATCTTGAAGGAGCACCCAGTTGAGAACACCCAGCTTCAGAACGAG
AAGTTGTACCTTTACTACCTTCAGAACGGAAGAGATATGTACGTTGATCAGGAGCTTGACATCAACAGAC
TTTCTGATTACGATGTTGATCACATCGTTCCACAGTCTTTCTTGAAGGATGATTCTATCGATAACAAGGT
TCTTACCCGTTCTGATAAGAACAGAGGAAAGTCTGATAACGTTCCATCTGAGGAGGTTGTTAAGAAGATG
AAGAACTACTGGAGACAGCTTCTTAACGCTAAGTTGATCACCCAGAGAAAGTTCGATAACCTTACCAAGG
CTGAGAGAGGAGGACTTTCTGAGCTTGATAAGGCTGGATTCATCAAGAGACAGCTTGTTGAGACCAGACA
GATCACCAAGCACGTTGCTCAGATCCTTGATTCTCGTATGAACACCAAGTACGATGAGAACGATAAGTTG
ATCAGAGAGGTTAAGGTTATCACCTTGAAGTCTAAGTTGGTTTCTGATTTCAGAAAGGATTTCCAGTTCT
ACAAGGTTAGAGAGATCAACAACTACCACCACGCTCACGATGCTTACCTTAACGCTGTTGTTGGAACCGC
TCTTATCAAGAAGTACCCAAAGTTGGAGTCTGAGTTCGTTTACGGAGATTACAAGGTTTACGATGTTAGA
AAGATGATCGCTAAGTCTGAGCAGGAGATCGGAAAGGCTACCGCTAAGTACTTCTTCTACTCTAACATCA
TGAACTTCTTCAAGACCGAGATCACCCTTGCTAACGGAGAGATCAGAAAGAGACCACTTATCGAGACCAA
CGGAGAGACCGGAGAGATCGTTTGGGATAAGGGAAGAGATTTCGCTACCGTTAGAAAGGTTCTTTCTATG
CCACAGGTTAACATCGTTAAGAAAACCGAGGTTCAGACCGGAGGATTCTCTAAGGAGTCTATCCTTCCAA
AGAGAAACTCTGATAAGTTGATCGCTAGAAAGAAGGATTGGGACCCAAAGAAGTACGGAGGATTCGATTC
TCCAACCGTTGCTTACTCTGTTCTTGTTGTTGCTAAGGTTGAGAAGGGAAAGTCTAAGAAGTTGAAGTCT
GTTAAGGAGCTTCTTGGAATCACCATCATGGAGCGTTCTTCTTTCGAGAAGAACCCAATCGATTTCCTTG
AGGCTAAGGGATACAAGGAGGTTAAGAAGGATCTTATCATCAAGTTGCCAAAGTACTCTCTTTTCGAGCT
TGAGAACGGAAGAAAGAGAATGCTTGCTTCTGCTGGAGTGCTTCAGAAGGGAAACGAGCTTGCTCTTCCA
TCTAAGTACGTTAACTTCCTTTACCTTGCTTCTCACTACGAGAAGTTGAAGGGATCTCCAGAGGATAACG
AGCAGAAGCAGCTTTTCGTTGAGCAGCACAAGCACTACCTTGATGAGATCATCGAGCAAATCTCTGAGTT
CTCTAAGAGAGTTATCCTTGCTGATGCTAACCTTGATAAGGTTCTTTCTGCTTACAACAAGCACAGAGAT
AAGCCAATCAGAGAGCAGGCTGAGAACATCATCCACCTTTTCACCCTTACCAACCTTGGTGCTCCAGCTG
CTTTCAAGTACTTCGATACCACCATCGATAGAAAAAGATACACCTCTACCAAGGAGGTTCTTGATGCTAC
CCTTATCCACCAGTCTATCACCGGACTTTACGAGACCAGAATCGATCTTTCTCAGCTTGGAGGAGATAAG
AGACCAGCTGCTACCAAGAAGGCTGGACAGGCTAAGAAGAAGAAGTGAGACGTCCGATCGTTCAAACATT
TGGCAATAAAGTTTCTTAAGATTGAATCCTGTTGCCGGTCTTGCGATGATTATCATATAATTTCTGTTGA
ATTACGTTAAGCATGTAATAATTAACATGTAATGCATGACGTTATTTATGAGATGGGTTTTTATGATTAG
AGTCCCGCAATTATACATTTAATACGCGATAGAAAACAAAATATAGCGCGCAAACTAGGATAAATTATCG
CGCGCGGTGTCATCTATGTTACTAGATCGGGAATTGATCCCCCCTCGACAGCTTCCGGAAAGGGCGAATT
CGCAACTTTGTATACAAAAGTTGAACGAGAAACGTAAAATGATATAAATATCAATATATTAAATTAGATT
TTGCATAAAAAACAGACTACATAATACTGTAAAACACAACATATCCAGTCACTATGCCATCCAGCTGATA
TCCCCTATAGTGAGTCGTATTACATGGTCATAGCTGTTTCCTGGCAGCTCTGGCCCGTGTCTCAAAATCT
CTGATGTTACATTGCACAAGATAAAAATATATCATCATGC
Features (pLannotate 1.2.2; 14 found; start..end, strand, type, name):
    102..125     +  promoter       Pc promoter (fragment): intI1 (promoter lies within the coding sequence); class 1 integron promoter
    301..357     +  CDS            GmR (fragment): gentamycin acetyltransferase; aacC1; confers resistance to gentamycin
    364..1155    +  CDS            SmR: aminoglycoside adenylyltransferase (Murphy, 1985); aadA; confers resistance to spectinomycin and streptomycin
   1248..1836    +  rep_origin     ori: high-copy-number ColE1/pMB1/pBR322/pUC origin of replication
   2019..2111    +  CDS            lacI (fragment): lac repressor; lacI; The lac repressor binds to the lac operator to inhibit transcription in E. coli. This inhibition can be relieved by adding lactose or isopropyl-β-D-thiogalactopyranoside (IPTG).
   2166..2193    -  terminator     rrnB T2 terminator: transcription terminator T2 from the E. coli rrnB gene
   2325..2368    +  terminator     rrnB T1 terminator: Escherichia coli rrnB; transcription terminator T1 from the E. coli rrnB gene
   2415..2451    -  CDS            lacZα (fragment): LacZα fragment of β-galactosidase; lacZ fragment
   2467..2566    +  protein_bind   attL1: mutant version of attL; recombination site for the Gateway® LR reaction LR Clonase™
   2588..2635    +  CDS            2xFLAG: two tandem FLAG® epitope tags
   2687..6787    +  CDS            cas9: CAS9_STRP1 - Also known as csn1 From Streptococcus pyogenes serotype M1.
   6846..7098    +  terminator     NOS terminator: nopaline synthase terminator and poly(A) signal
   7143..7266    +  protein_bind   attR5: mutant version of attR; recombination site for the Gateway® LR reaction LR Clonase™
   7284..7302    -  promoter       T7 promoter: promoter for bacteriophage T7 RNA polymerase
