>Addgene plasmid #124308 | pYPQ150-x3.7 | addgene full sequence | sequence record 245053 | Addgene NGS Result
GGCGTCCTGCCCGCCACCCTCCGGGCCGTTGCTTCACAACGTTCAAATCCGCTCCCGGCGGATTTGTCCT
ACTCAGGAGAGCGTTCACCGACAAACAACAGATAAAACGAAAGGCCCAGTCTTCCGACTGAGCCTTTCGT
TTTATTTGATGCCTGGCAGTTCCCTACTCTCGCGTTAACGCTTGCATGGATGTTTTCCCAGTCACGACGT
TGTAAAACGACGGCCAGTCTTAAGCTCGGGCCCCAAATAATGATTTTATTTTGACTGATAGTGACCTGTT
CGTTGCAACAAATTGATGAGCAATGCTTTTTTATAATGCCAACTTTGTACAAAAAAGCAGGCTCCGAATT
CGCCCTTCACCATGGATTACAAGGATGATGATGATAAGGATTACAAGGATGATGATGATAAGATGGCTCC
AAAGAAGAAGAGAAAGGTTGGAATCCACGGAGTTCCAGCTGCTGATAAGAAGTACTCTATCGGACTTGAC
ATCGGAACCAACTCTGTTGGATGGGCTGTTATCACCGATGAGTACAAGGTTCCATCTAAGAAGTTCAAGG
TTCTTGGAAACACCGATAGACACTCTATCAAGAAGAACCTTATCGGTGCTCTTCTTTTCGATTCTGGAGA
GACCGCTGAGGCTACCAGATTGAAGAGAACCGCTAGAAGAAGATACACCAGAAGAAAGAACAGAATCTGC
TACCTTCAGGAAATCTTCTCTAACGAGATGGCTAAGGTTGATGATTCTTTCTTCCACAGACTTGAGGAGT
CTTTCCTTGTTGAGGAGGATAAGAAGCACGAGAGACACCCAATCTTCGGAAACATCGTTGATGAGGTTGC
TTACCACGAGAAGTACCCAACCATCTACCACCTTAGAAAGAAGTTGGTTGATTCTACCGATAAGGCTGAT
CTTAGACTTATCTACCTTGCTCTTGCTCACATGATCAAGTTCAGAGGACACTTCCTTATCGAGGGAGACC
TTAACCCAGATAACTCTGATGTTGATAAGTTGTTCATCCAGCTTGTTCAGACCTACAACCAGCTTTTCGA
GGAGAACCCAATCAACGCTTCTGGAGTTGATGCTAAGGCTATCCTTTCTGCTAGACTTTCTAAGTCTCGT
AGACTTGAGAACCTTATCGCTCAGCTTCCAGGAGAGAAGAAGAACGGACTTTTCGGAAACCTTATCGCTC
TTTCTCTTGGACTTACCCCAAACTTCAAGTCTAACTTCGATCTTGCTGAGGATACCAAGTTGCAGCTTTC
TAAGGATACCTACGATGATGATCTTGATAACCTTCTTGCTCAGATCGGAGATCAGTACGCTGATCTTTTC
CTTGCTGCTAAGAACCTTTCTGATGCTATCCTTCTTTCTGACATCCTTAGAGTTAACACCGAGATCACCA
AGGCTCCACTTTCTGCTTCTATGATCAAGCTCTACGATGAGCACCACCAGGATCTTACCCTTTTGAAGGC
TCTTGTTAGACAGCAGCTTCCAGAGAAGTACAAGGAAATCTTCTTCGATCAGTCTAAGAACGGATACGCT
GGATACATCGATGGAGGAGCTTCTCAGGAGGAGTTCTACAAGTTCATCAAGCCAATCCTTGAGAAGATGG
ATGGAACCGAGGAGCTTCTTGTTAAGTTGAACAGAGAGGATCTTCTTAGAAAGCAGAGAACCTTCGATAA
CGGAATCATCCCACACCAGATCCACCTTGGAGAGCTTCACGCTATCCTTCGTAGACAGGAGGATTTCTAC
CCATTCTTGAAGGATAACAGAGAGAAGATCGAGAAGATCCTTACCTTCAGAATCCCATACTACGTTGGAC
CACTTGCTAGAGGAAACTCTAGTTTCGCTTGGATGACCAGAAAGTCTGAGGAGACCATCACCCCTTGGAA
CTTCGAGAAGGTTGTTGATAAGGGAGCTTCTGCTCAGTCTTTCATCGAGAGAATGACCAACTTCGATAAG
AACCTTCCAAACGAGAAGGTTCTTCCAAAGCACTCTCTTCTTTACGAGTACTTCACCGTTTACAACGAGC
TTACCAAGGTTAAGTACGTTACCGAGGGAATGAGAAAGCCAGCTTTCCTTTCTGGAGACCAGAAGAAGGC
TATCGTTGATCTTCTTTTCAAGACCAACAGAAAGGTTACCGTTAAGCAGTTGAAGGAGGATTACTTCAAG
AAGATCGAGTGCTTCGATTCTGTTGAAATCTCTGGAGTTGAGGATAGATTCAACGCTTCTCTTGGAACCT
ACCACGATCTTTTGAAGATCATCAAAGATAAGGACTTCCTTGATAACGAAGAGAACGAGGATATCCTCGA
GGACATCGTTCTTACCTTGACCCTTTTCGAGGATAGAGAGATGATCGAGGAGAGACTCAAGACCTACGCT
CACCTTTTCGATGATAAGGTTATGAAGCAGTTGAAGAGAAGAAGATACACCGGATGGGGTAGACTTTCTC
GTAAGTTGATCAACGGAATCAGAGATAAGCAGTCTGGAAAGACCATCCTTGATTTCTTGAAGTCTGATGG
ATTCGCTAACAGAAACTTCATCCAGCTTATCCACGATGATTCTCTTACCTTCAAGGAGGACATCCAGAAG
GCTCAGGTTTCTGGACAGGGAGATTCTCTTCACGAGCACATCGCTAACCTTGCTGGATCTCCAGCTATCA
AGAAGGGAATCCTTCAGACCGTTAAGGTTGTTGATGAGCTTGTTAAGGTTATGGGTAGACACAAGCCAGA
GAACATCGTTATCGAGATGGCTAGAGAGAACCAGACCACCCAGAAGGGACAGAAGAACTCTCGTGAGAGA
ATGAAGAGAATCGAGGAGGGAATCAAGGAGCTTGGATCTCAAATCTTGAAGGAGCACCCAGTTGAGAACA
CCCAGCTTCAGAACGAGAAGTTGTACCTTTACTACCTTCAGAACGGAAGAGATATGTACGTTGATCAGGA
GCTTGACATCAACAGACTTTCTGATTACGATGTTGATCACATCGTTCCACAGTCTTTCTTGAAGGATGAT
TCTATCGATAACAAGGTTCTTACCCGTTCTGATAAGAACAGAGGAAAGTCTGATAACGTTCCATCTGAGG
AGGTTGTTAAGAAGATGAAGAACTACTGGAGACAGCTTCTTAACGCTAAGTTGATCACCCAGAGAAAGTT
CGATAACCTTACCAAGGCTGAGAGAGGAGGACTTTCTGAGCTTGATAAGGCTGGATTCATCAAGAGACAG
CTTGTTGAGACCAGACAGATCACCAAGCACGTTGCTCAGATCCTTGATTCTCGTATGAACACCAAGTACG
ATGAGAACGATAAGTTGATCAGAGAGGTTAAGGTTATCACCTTGAAGTCTAAGTTGGTTTCTGATTTCAG
AAAGGATTTCCAGTTCTACAAGGTTAGAGAGATCAACAACTACCACCACGCTCACGATGCTTACCTTAAC
GCTGTTGTTGGAACCGCTCTTATCAAGAAGTACCCAAAGTTGGAGTCTGAGTTCGTTTACGGAGATTACA
AGGTTTACGATGTTAGAAAGATGATCGCTAAGTCTGAGCAGGAGATCGGAAAGGCTACCGCTAAGTACTT
CTTCTACTCTAACATCATGAACTTCTTCAAGACCGAGATCACCCTTGCTAACGGAGAGATCAGAAAGAGA
CCACTTATCGAGACCAACGGAGAGACCGGAGAGATCGTTTGGGATAAGGGAAGAGATTTCGCTACCGTTA
GAAAGGTTCTTTCTATGCCACAGGTTAACATCGTTAAGAAAACCGAGGTTCAGACCGGAGGATTCTCTAA
GGAGTCTATCCTTCCAAAGAGAAACTCTGATAAGTTGATCGCTAGAAAGAAGGATTGGGACCCAAAGAAG
TACGGAGGATTCGATTCTCCAACCGTTGCTTACTCTGTTCTTGTTGTTGCTAAGGTTGAGAAGGGAAAGT
CTAAGAAGTTGAAGTCTGTTAAGGAGCTTCTTGGAATCACCATCATGGAGCGTTCTTCTTTCGAGAAGAA
CCCAATCGATTTCCTTGAGGCTAAGGGATACAAGGAGGTTAAGAAGGATCTTATCATCAAGTTGCCAAAG
TACTCTCTTTTCGAGCTTGAGAACGGAAGAAAGAGAATGCTTGCTTCTGCTGGAGTGCTTCAGAAGGGAA
ACGAGCTTGCTCTTCCATCTAAGTACGTTAACTTCCTTTACCTTGCTTCTCACTACGAGAAGTTGAAGGG
ATCTCCAGAGGATAACGAGCAGAAGCAGCTTTTCGTTGAGCAGCACAAGCACTACCTTGATGAGATCATC
GAGCAAATCTCTGAGTTCTCTAAGAGAGTTATCCTTGCTGATGCTAACCTTGATAAGGTTCTTTCTGCTT
ACAACAAGCACAGAGATAAGCCAATCAGAGAGCAGGCTGAGAACATCATCCACCTTTTCACCCTTACCAA
CCTTGGTGCTCCAGCTGCTTTCAAGTACTTCGATACCACCATCGATAGAAAAAGATACACCTCTACCAAG
GAGGTTCTTGATGCTACCCTTATCCACCAGTCTATCACCGGACTTTACGAGACCAGAATCGATCTTTCTC
AGCTTGGAGGAGATAAGAGACCAGCTGCTACCAAGAAGGCTGGACAGGCTAAGAAGAAGAAGTGAGACGT
CCGATCGTTCAAACATTTGGCAATAAAGTTTCTTAAGATTGAATCCTGTTGCCGGTCTTGCGATGATTAT
CATATAATTTCTGTTGAATTACGTTAAGCATGTAATAATTAACATGTAATGCATGACGTTATTTATGAGA
TGGGTTTTTATGATTAGAGTCCCGCAATTATACATTTAATACGCGATAGAAAACAAAATATAGCGCGCAA
ACTAGGATAAATTATCGCGCGCGGTGTCATCTATGTTACTAGATCGGGAATTGATCCCCCCTCGACAGCT
TCCGGAAAGGGCGAATTCGCAACTTTGTATACAAAAGTTGAACGAGAAACGTAAAATGATATAAATATCA
ATATATTAAATTAGATTTTGCATAAAAAACAGACTACATAATACTGTAAAACACAACATATCCAGTCACT
ATGCCATCCAGCTGATATCCCCTATAGTGAGTCGTATTACATGGTCATAGCTGTTTCCTGGCAGCTCTGG
CCCGTGTCTCAAAATCTCTGATGTTACATTGCACAAGATAAAAATATATCATCATGCCTCCTCTGGACCA
GCCAGGACAGAAATGCCTCGACTTCGCTGCTACCCAAGGTTGCCGGGTGACGCACACCGTGGAAACGGAT
GAAGGCACGAACCCAGTGGACATAAGCCTGTTCGGTTCGTAAGCTGTAATGCAAGTAGCGTATGCGCTCA
CGCAACTGGTCCAGAACCTTGACCGAACGCAGCGGTGGTAACGGCGCAGTGGCGGTTTTCATGGCTTGTT
ATGACTGTTTTTTTGGGGTACAGTCTATGCCTCGGGCATCCAAGCAGCAAGCGCGTTACGCCGTGGGTCG
ATGTTTGATGTTATGGAGCAGCAACGATGTTACGCAGCAGGGCAGTCGCCCTAAAACAAAGTTAAACATT
ATGAGGGAAGCGGTGATCGCCGAAGTATCGACTCAACTATCAGAGGTAGTTGGCGTCATCGAGCGCCATC
TCGAACCGACGTTGCTGGCCGTACATTTGTACGGCTCCGCAGTGGATGGCGGCCTGAAGCCACACAGTGA
TATTGATTTGCTGGTTACGGTGACCGTAAGGCTTGATGAAACAACGCGGCGAGCTTTGATCAACGACCTT
TTGGAAACTTCGGCTTCCCCTGGAGAGAGCGAGATTCTCCGCGCTGTAGAAGTCACCATTGTTGTGCACG
ACGACATCATTCCGTGGCGTTATCCAGCTAAGCGCGAACTGCAATTTGGAGAATGGCAGCGCAATGACAT
TCTTGCAGGTATCTTCGAGCCAGCCACGATCGACATTGATCTGGCTATCTTGCTGACAAAAGCAAGAGAA
CATAGCGTTGCCTTGGTAGGTCCAGCGGCGGAGGAACTCTTTGATCCGGTTCCTGAACAGGATCTATTTG
AGGCGCTAAATGAAACCTTAACGCTATGGAACTCGCCGCCCGACTGGGCTGGCGATGAGCGAAATGTAGT
GCTTACGTTGTCCCGCATTTGGTACAGCGCAGTAACCGGCAAAATCGCGCCGAAGGATGTCGCTGCCGAC
TGGGCAATGGAGCGCCTGCCGGCCCAGTATCAGCCCGTCATACTTGAAGCTAGACAGGCTTATCTTGGAC
AAGAAGAAGATCGCTTGGCCTCGCGCGCAGATCAGTTGGAAGAATTTGTCCACTACGTGAAAGGCGAGAT
CACCAAGGTAGTCGGCAAATAACCCTCGAGCCACCCATGACCAAAATCCCTTAACGTGAGTTACGCGTCG
TTCCACTGAGCGTCAGACCCCGTAGAAAAGATCAAAGGATCTTCTTGAGATCCTTTTTTTCTGCGCGTAA
TCTGCTGCTTGCAAACAAAAAAACCACCGCTACCAGCGGTGGTTTGTTTGCCGGATCAAGAGCTACCAAC
TCTTTTTCCGAAGGTAACTGGCTTCAGCAGAGCGCAGATACCAAATACTGTTCTTCTAGTGTAGCCGTAG
TTAGGCCACCACTTCAAGAACTCTGTAGCACCGCCTACATACCTCGCTCTGCTAATCCTGTTACCAGTGG
CTGCTGCCAGTGGCGATAAGTCGTGTCTTACCGGGTTGGACTCAAGACGATAGTTACCGGATAAGGCGCA
GCGGTCGGGCTGAACGGGGGGTTCGTGCACACAGCCCAGCTTGGAGCGAACGACCTACACCGAACTGAGA
TACCTACAGCGTGAGCTATGAGAAAGCGCCACGCTTCCCGAAGGGAGAAAGGCGGACAGGTATCCGGTAA
GCGGCAGGGTCGGAACAGGAGAGCGCACGAGGGAGCTTCCAGGGGGAAACGCCTGGTATCTTTATAGTCC
TGTCGGGTTTCGCCACCTCTGACTTGAGCGTCGATTTTTGTGATGCTCGTCAGGGGGGCGGAGCCTATGG
AAAAACGCCAGCAACGCGGCCTTTTTACGGTTCCTGGCCTTTTGCTGGCCTTTTGCTCACATGTTCTTTC
CTGCGTTATCCCCTGATTCTGTGGATAACCGTATTACCGCCTTTGAGTGAGCTGATACCGCTCGCCGCAG
CCGAACGACCGAGCGCAGCGAGTCAGTGAGCGAGGAAGCGGAAGAGCGCCCAATACGCAAACCGCCTCTC
CCCGCGCGTTGGCCGATTCATTAATGCAGCTGGCACGACAGGTTTCCCGACTGGAAAGCGGGCAGTGAGC
GCAACGCAATTAATACGCGTACCGCGAGCCAGGAAGAGTTTGTAGAAACGCAAAAAGGCCATCCGTCAGG
ATGGCCTTCTGCTTAGTTTGATGCCTGGCAGTTTATGGCG
Features (pLannotate 1.2.2; 14 found; start..end, strand, type, name):
    102..145     +  terminator     rrnB T1 terminator: Escherichia coli rrnB; transcription terminator T1 from the E. coli rrnB gene
    192..228     -  CDS            lacZα (fragment): LacZα fragment of β-galactosidase; lacZ fragment
    244..343     +  protein_bind   attL1: mutant version of attL; recombination site for the Gateway® LR reaction LR Clonase™
    365..412     +  CDS            2xFLAG: two tandem FLAG® epitope tags
    464..4564    +  CDS            cas9: CAS9_STRP1 - Also known as csn1 From Streptococcus pyogenes serotype M1.
   4623..4875    +  terminator     NOS terminator: nopaline synthase terminator and poly(A) signal
   4920..5043    +  protein_bind   attR5: mutant version of attR; recombination site for the Gateway® LR reaction LR Clonase™
   5061..5079    -  promoter       T7 promoter: promoter for bacteriophage T7 RNA polymerase
   5269..5292    +  promoter       Pc promoter (fragment): intI1 (promoter lies within the coding sequence); class 1 integron promoter
   5468..5524    +  CDS            GmR (fragment): gentamycin acetyltransferase; aacC1; confers resistance to gentamycin
   5531..6322    +  CDS            SmR: aminoglycoside adenylyltransferase (Murphy, 1985); aadA; confers resistance to spectinomycin and streptomycin
   6415..7003    +  rep_origin     ori: high-copy-number ColE1/pMB1/pBR322/pUC origin of replication
   7186..7278    +  CDS            lacI (fragment): lac repressor; lacI; The lac repressor binds to the lac operator to inhibit transcription in E. coli. This inhibition can be relieved by adding lactose or isopropyl-β-D-thiogalactopyranoside (IPTG).
   7333..7360    -  terminator     rrnB T2 terminator: transcription terminator T2 from the E. coli rrnB gene
