[The description below was written by a language model from this plasmid's Addgene catalogue record and pLannotate feature annotations shown in this document.]
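Description:
pYPQ150-x3.7 is a 7,390 bp Gateway entry vector built on the pNJB91 backbone and catalogued as a CRISPR plasmid for plant genome editing. It is propagated in E. coli from a high-copy ColE1/pUC-type origin and selected with spectinomycin through an aadA (SmR) aminoglycoside adenylyltransferase gene. That gene lies downstream of a class 1 integron Pc promoter fragment and a short gentamicin-resistance remnant. Small lacZα and lacI fragments and the rrnB T1 and T2 terminators are backbone features, the terminators insulating the cloning region from read-through transcription.

The payload is pcoCas9-x3.7, a plant codon-optimized Streptococcus pyogenes Cas9 carrying the xCas9 3.7 variant. The associated publication concerns high-fidelity xCas9 and Cas9 variants that target non-canonical PAMs in plants. The roughly 4.1 kb Cas9 coding sequence is preceded by a 2xFLAG epitope tag for detection and followed by the nopaline synthase (NOS) terminator and polyadenylation signal. No promoter is annotated upstream of the nuclease within the cassette, and no nuclear localization signals are listed in the feature tables. The whole unit is flanked by attL1 and attR5 sites, a pairing used in multisite Gateway LR reactions. This allows the Cas9 module to be combined with a second entry clone, typically one supplying guide RNA expression, and moved into a destination vector that would provide the plant promoter. A T7 promoter sits just outside attR5 in reverse orientation.

The sequencing-derived and depositor full sequences have the same length and the same fourteen features in the same order, differing only in where the circular numbering starts.
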