Addgene plasmid #124308: pYPQ150-x3.7
Purpose: Gateway entry vector with pcoCas9-x3.7 (Plant codon optimized)
Depositing lab: Yiping Qi. Depositing organization: University of Maryland, College Park. Publication: Improving Plant Genome Editing with High-Fidelity xCas9 and Non-canonical PAM-Targeting Cas9-NG. Zhong Z, Sretenovic S, Ren Q, Yang L, Bao Y, Qi C, Yuan M, He Y, Liu S, Liu X, Wang J, Huang L, Wang Y, Baby D, Wang D, Zhang T, Qi Y, Zhang Y. Mol Plant. 2019 Mar 27. pii: S1674-2052(19)30124-8. doi: 10.1016/j.molp.2019.03.011. PubMed 30928637.
Backbone
  Vector backbone: pNJB91
  Total vector size (bp): 7390
  Vector type: CRISPR
Growth in bacteria
  Bacterial resistance: Spectinomycin, 50 μg/mL
  Growth temperature: 37°C
  Growth strain: DH5alpha
  Copy number: High Copy
Gene/Insert
  Gene/Insert name: pcoCas9-x3.7
Terms and licenses: Academic/Nonprofit Terms; Industry Terms: Not Available to Industry
How to cite: pYPQ150-x3.7 was a gift from Yiping Qi (Addgene plasmid # 124308 ; http://n2t.net/addgene:124308 ; RRID:Addgene_124308)
